Addgene plasmid #250468: pPR-1_19A_LD5N
Purpose: GRASP module to assemble sPPR proteins for RNA editing: module 19A_LD5N
Depositing lab: Ian Small. Depositing organization: University of Western Australia. Publication: GRASP: a modular toolkit for building synthetic pentatricopeptide repeat RNA-binding proteins. Dennis M, Low SY, Viljoen A, Pullakhandam A, Colas des Francs-Small C, Campbell-Clause L, Bond CS, Small I, Kwok van der Giezen FM. Nucleic Acids Res. 2025 Oct 28;53(20):gkaf1169. doi: 10.1093/nar/gkaf1169. PubMed 41224122.
Backbone
  Vector backbone: pAGM1311
  Backbone manufacturer: Sylvestre Marillonnet
  Vector type: Synthetic Biology
Growth in bacteria
  Bacterial resistance: Kanamycin, 50 μg/mL
  Growth temperature: 37°C
  Growth strain: DH5alpha
  Copy number: High Copy
Gene/Insert
  Gene/Insert name: 19A_LD5N
  Species: Synthetic
  Cloning method: Golden Gate
Terms and licenses: Academic/Nonprofit Terms; Industry Terms: Not Available to Industry
Depositor comments: GRASP kit for MoClo assembly of sPPR proteins is a library of 42 plasmids which can be combined to assemble sPPR proteins with 9, 14, or 19 motifs to target any RNA sequence of the same length. See the original publication for more information, and find code for analysis and script for GRASP assembly at https://github.com/farleykvdg/GRASP.
How to cite: pPR-1_19A_LD5N was a gift from Ian Small (Addgene plasmid # 250468 ; http://n2t.net/addgene:250468 ; RRID:Addgene_250468)
