[The description below was written by a language model from this plasmid's Addgene catalogue record and pLannotate feature annotations shown in this document.]
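Description:
pPR-1_19A_LD5N is a small (about 2.1 kb) synthetic-biology parts plasmid built on the pAGM1311 MoClo cloning backbone. It carries one module of the GRASP toolkit for assembling synthetic pentatricopeptide repeat (sPPR) RNA-binding proteins. It is maintained in E. coli at high copy from a ColE1/pUC-type origin. Selection is with kanamycin, through an aminoglycoside phosphotransferase gene (aphA-3) that the annotation places directly downstream of a bla (AmpR) promoter. A short fragment annotated as lacI near the end of the sequence is most likely a backbone remnant and not a functional repressor gene.

The payload is the synthetic insert 19A_LD5N, introduced by Golden Gate cloning. In the feature table it appears as a roughly 130 nt coding fragment matched to an Arabidopsis PPR protein (PCMP-H73/ECB2). That hit probably reflects similarity between the designed PPR sequence and natural family members, not a plant-derived origin, since the record lists the insert species as synthetic. No promoter, terminator or tag is annotated around the insert, which suggests a storage module intended for assembly, not an expression construct.

According to the record, the GRASP kit is a library of 42 plasmids. These can be combined by MoClo assembly into sPPR proteins with 9, 14 or 19 motifs, each able to target an RNA sequence of matching length, with RNA editing as the stated application. The record does not explain the module name, so which position, motif type or nucleotide specificity "19A_LD5N" encodes cannot be stated from it. The flanking Type IIS sites and overhangs used for assembly are also not annotated.
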