Features (pLannotate 1.2.2; 5 found; start..end, strand, type, name):
     11..142     +  CDS            PCMP-H73 (fragment): PPR45_ARATH - Also known as ECB2 From Arabidopsis thaliana (Mouse-ear cress).
    235..339     +  promoter       AmpR promoter: bla
    340..1134    +  CDS            KanR: aminoglycoside phosphotransferase; aphA-3; confers resistance to kanamycin
   1305..1893    +  rep_origin     ori: high-copy-number ColE1/pMB1/pBR322/pUC origin of replication
   2076..2125    +  CDS            lacI (fragment): lac repressor; lacI; The lac repressor binds to the lac operator to inhibit transcription in E. coli. This inhibition can be relieved by adding lactose or isopropyl-β-D-thiogalactopyranoside (IPTG).
>Addgene plasmid #250468 | pPR-1_19A_LD5N | addgene full sequence | sequence record 498610 | Addgene NGS Result
ACATCTCACACGTGAACTCTTCGATAAAATGCCAGAGAGGGATGTTGTTTCTTGGAATGCGATGATCTCT
GGTTATGCACAGAACGGTAGGATAGACGAAGCAAGAGAACTCTTGTCTTCACGAAGTGGCTCTTCAGTGG
ACGAAAGGGCCTCGTGATACGCCTATTTTTATAGGTTAATGTCATGATAATAATGGTTTCTTAGACGTCA
GGTGGCACTTTTCGGGGAAATGTGCGCGGAACCCCTATTTGTTTATTTTTCTAAATACATTCAAATATGT
ATCCGCTCATGAGACAATAACCCTGATAAATGCTTCAATAATATTGAAAAAGGAAGAGTATGGCTAAAAT
GAGAATATCACCGGAATTGAAAAAACTGATCGAAAAATACCGCTGCGTAAAAGATACGGAAGGAATGTCT
CCTGCTAAGGTATATAAGCTGGTGGGAGAAAATGAAAACCTATATTTAAAAATGACGGACAGCCGGTATA
AAGGGACCACCTATGATGTGGAACGGGAAAAGGACATGATGCTATGGCTGGAAGGAAAGCTGCCTGTTCC
AAAGGTCCTGCACTTTGAACGGCATGATGGCTGGAGCAATCTGCTCATGAGTGAGGCCGATGGCGTCCTT
TGCTCGGAAGAGTATGAAGATGAACAAAGCCCTGAAAAGATTATCGAGCTGTATGCGGAGTGCATCAGGC
TCTTTCACTCCATCGACATATCGGATTGTCCCTATACGAATAGCTTAGACAGCCGCTTAGCCGAATTGGA
TTACTTACTGAATAACGATCTGGCCGATGTGGATTGCGAAAACTGGGAAGAGGACACTCCATTTAAAGAT
CCGCGCGAGCTGTATGATTTTTTAAAGACGGAAAAGCCCGAAGAGGAACTTGTCTTTTCCCACGGCGACC
TGGGAGACAGCAACATCTTTGTGAAAGATGGCAAAGTAAGTGGCTTTATTGATCTTGGGAGAAGCGGCAG
GGCGGACAAGTGGTATGACATTGCCTTCTGCGTCCGGTCGCTCAGGGAGGATATCGGGGAAGAACAGTAT
GTCGAGCTATTTTTTGACTTACTGGGGATCAAGCCTGATTGGGAGAAAATAAAATATTATATTTTACTGG
ATGAATTGTTTTAGCTGTCAGACCAAGTTTACTCATATATACTTTAGATTGATTTAAAACTTCATTTTTA
ATTTAAAAGGATCTAGGTGAAGATCCTTTTTGATAATCTCATGACCAAAATCCCTTAACGTGAGTTTTCG
TTCCACTGAGCGTCAGACCCCGTAGAAAAGATCAAAGGATCTTCTTGAGATCCTTTTTTTCTGCGCGTAA
TCTGCTGCTTGCAAACAAAAAAACCACCGCTACCAGCGGTGGTTTGTTTGCCGGATCAAGAGCTACCAAC
TCTTTTTCCGAAGGTAACTGGCTTCAGCAGAGCGCAGATACCAAATACTGTTCTTCTAGTGTAGCCGTAG
TTAGGCCACCACTTCAAGAACTCTGTAGCACCGCCTACATACCTCGCTCTGCTAATCCTGTTACCAGTGG
CTGCTGCCAGTGGCGATAAGTCGTGTCTTACCGGGTTGGACTCAAGACGATAGTTACCGGATAAGGCGCA
GCGGTCGGGCTGAACGGGGGGTTCGTGCACACAGCCCAGCTTGGAGCGAACGACCTACACCGAACTGAGA
TACCTACAGCGTGAGCTATGAGAAAGCGCCACGCTTCCCGAAGGGAGAAAGGCGGACAGGTATCCGGTAA
GCGGCAGGGTCGGAACAGGAGAGCGCACGAGGGAGCTTCCAGGGGGAAACGCCTGGTATCTTTATAGTCC
TGTCGGGTTTCGCCACCTCTGACTTGAGCGTCGATTTTTGTGATGCTCGTCAGGGGGGCGGAGCCTATGG
AAAAACGCCAGCAACGCGGCCTTTTTACGGTTCCTGGCCTTTTGCTGGCCTTTTGCTCACATGTTCTTTC
CTGCGTTATCCCCTGATTCTGTGGATAACCGTATTACCGCCTTTGAGTGAGCTGATACCGCTCGCCGCAG
CCGAACGACCGAGCGCAGCGAGTCAGTGAGCGAGGAAGCGGAAGAGCGCCCAATACGCAAACCGCCTCTC
CCCGCGCGTTGGCCGATTCATTAATCACTCTGTGAAG
