>Addgene plasmid #250468 | pPR-1_19A_LD5N | depositor partial sequence | sequence record 494201 | 19A_LD5N
CACGTGAACTCTTCGATAAAATGCCAGAGAGGGATGTTGTTTCTTGGAATGCGATGATCTCTGGTTATGC
ACAGAACGGTAGGATAGACGAAGCAAGAGAACTC
